Addgene plasmid #129726: pCas9-sgAAVS1-1
Purpose: Expressing SpCas9 and sgAAVS1-1
Depositing lab: Elina Ikonen. Depositing organization: University of Helsinki. Publication: An efficient auxin-inducible degron system with low basal degradation in human cells. Li S, Prasanna X, Salo VT, Vattulainen I, Ikonen E. Nat Methods. 2019 Aug 26. pii: 10.1038/s41592-019-0512-x. doi: 10.1038/s41592-019-0512-x. PubMed 31451765.
Backbone
  Vector backbone: pGL3-basic
  Backbone manufacturer: Promega
  Backbone size w/o insert (bp): 2000
  Total vector size (bp): 8548
  Modifications to backbone: Only plasmid backbone for amplification in E.coli was used.
  Vector type: Mammalian Expression, CRISPR
  Selectable markers: Puromycin
Growth in bacteria
  Bacterial resistance: Ampicillin, 100 μg/mL
  Growth temperature: 37°C
  Growth strain: DH5alpha
  Copy number: High Copy
Gene/Insert
  Gene/Insert name: SpCas9 and sgAAVS1-1
  gRNA/shRNA sequence: ACCCCACAGTGGGGCCACTA ggg
  Species: H. sapiens (human)
  Promoter: hU6
  Tag / fusion protein: P2A-Puro (C terminal on insert)
  Cloning method: Restriction Enzyme; 5′ cloning site KpnI (not destroyed); 3′ cloning site XbaI (not destroyed)
  Sequencing primers: 5′ gactatcatatgcttaccgt; 3′ -
Terms and licenses: Academic/Nonprofit Terms; Industry Terms: Not Available to Industry
How to cite: pCas9-sgAAVS1-1 was a gift from Elina Ikonen (Addgene plasmid # 129726 ; http://n2t.net/addgene:129726 ; RRID:Addgene_129726)
