[The description below was written by a language model from this plasmid's Addgene catalogue record and pLannotate feature annotations shown in this document.]
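Description:
pCas9-sgAAVS1-1 is an all-in-one mammalian CRISPR expression plasmid of about 8.5 kb that delivers Streptococcus pyogenes Cas9 together with a single guide RNA directed at the human AAVS1 locus. It is built on the bacterial propagation portion of pGL3-basic. According to the record, only the part needed for amplification in E. coli was retained, so the luciferase reporter of the parent vector is absent. This portion supplies a high-copy ColE1/pUC-type origin and a β-lactamase gene under its own promoter for ampicillin selection.

The payload consists of two transcription units. A human U6 RNA polymerase III promoter drives the AAVS1-targeting spacer fused to the standard SpCas9 guide scaffold. Downstream, a CMV enhancer/promoter drives the Cas9 coding sequence. The annotation software splits this into contiguous N- and C-terminal segments, but together they correspond to a full-length open reading frame, followed by a bipartite nucleoplasmin nuclear localization signal. Cas9 is linked at its C terminus through a P2A self-cleaving peptide to puromycin N-acetyltransferase, so that transfected cells expressing the nuclease can be enriched with puromycin. An HSV TK polyadenylation signal terminates the transcript. The table also lists a T7 promoter and small fragments (a truncated HIV-1 LTR piece, part of a multiple cloning site, a ble fragment and a bGH poly(A) remnant). These appear to be leftovers from source vectors rather than functional elements.

The associated publication concerns an auxin-inducible degron system in human cells. This suggests the plasmid is used to cut AAVS1 for integration of donor cassettes, although the record itself states only that it expresses SpCas9 and the guide.
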