Features (pLannotate 1.2.2; 17 found; start..end, strand, type, name):
    185..773     -  rep_origin     ori: high-copy-number ColE1/pMB1/pBR322/pUC origin of replication
    944..1804    -  CDS            AmpR: β-lactamase; bla; confers resistance to ampicillin, carbenicillin, and related antibiotics
   1805..1909    -  promoter       AmpR promoter: bla
   1962..2202    +  promoter       U6 promoter: RNA polymerase III promoter for human U6 snRNA
   2232..2307    +  misc_RNA       gRNA scaffold: guide RNA scaffold for the Streptococcus pyogenes CRISPR/Cas9 system
   2465..2844    +  enhancer       CMV enhancer: human cytomegalovirus immediate early enhancer
   2845..3048    +  promoter       CMV promoter: human cytomegalovirus (CMV) immediate early promoter
   3044..3077    +  LTR            5' LTR (truncated) (fragment): truncated 5' long terminal repeat (LTR) from HIV-1
   3093..3111    +  promoter       T7 promoter: promoter for bacteriophage T7 RNA polymerase
   3124..3140    +  misc_feature   MCS (fragment): multiple cloning site
   3267..4868    +  CDS            Cas9(N): N-terminal portion of Streptococcus pyogenes Cas9 (Zetsche et al., 2015)
   4869..7367    +  CDS            Cas9(C): C-terminal portion of Streptococcus pyogenes Cas9 (Zetsche et al., 2015)
   7368..7415    +  CDS            nucleoplasmin NLS: bipartite nuclear localization signal from nucleoplasmin
   7494..8093    +  CDS            PuroR: puromycin N-acetyltransferase; pac from Streptomyces alboniger; confers resistance to puromycin
   8120..8272    +  CDS            ble (fragment): BLE_KLEPN - Experimental evidence at protein level: Swiss-Prot protein existence level 1. Binding protein with a strong affinity to the bleomycin family of antibiotics. Binds to CL990; an antimitotic-antibiotic compound. From Klebsiella pneumoniae.
   8331..8378    +  polyA_signal   HSV TK poly(A) signal: herpes simplex virus thymidine kinase polyadenylation signal (Cole and Stacy, 1985)
   8469..8485    -  polyA_signal   bGH poly(A) signal (fragment): bovine growth hormone polyadenylation signal
>Addgene plasmid #129726 | pCas9-sgAAVS1-1 | addgene full sequence | sequence record 254805 | Addgene NGS Result
GCTCTTCCGCTTCCTCGCTCACTGACTCGCTGCGCTCGGTCGTTCGGCTGCGGCGAGCGGTATCAGCTCA
CTCAAAGGCGGTAATACGGTTATCCACAGAATCAGGGGATAACGCAGGAAAGAACATGTGAGCAAAAGGC
CAGCAAAAGGCCAGGAACCGTAAAAAGGCCGCGTTGCTGGCGTTTTTCCATAGGCTCCGCCCCCCTGACG
AGCATCACAAAAATCGACGCTCAAGTCAGAGGTGGCGAAACCCGACAGGACTATAAAGATACCAGGCGTT
TCCCCCTGGAAGCTCCCTCGTGCGCTCTCCTGTTCCGACCCTGCCGCTTACCGGATACCTGTCCGCCTTT
CTCCCTTCGGGAAGCGTGGCGCTTTCTCATAGCTCACGCTGTAGGTATCTCAGTTCGGTGTAGGTCGTTC
GCTCCAAGCTGGGCTGTGTGCACGAACCCCCCGTTCAGCCCGACCGCTGCGCCTTATCCGGTAACTATCG
TCTTGAGTCCAACCCGGTAAGACACGACTTATCGCCACTGGCAGCAGCCACTGGTAACAGGATTAGCAGA
GCGAGGTATGTAGGCGGTGCTACAGAGTTCTTGAAGTGGTGGCCTAACTACGGCTACACTAGAAGAACAG
TATTTGGTATCTGCGCTCTGCTGAAGCCAGTTACCTTCGGAAAAAGAGTTGGTAGCTCTTGATCCGGCAA
ACAAACCACCGCTGGTAGCGGTGGTTTTTTTGTTTGCAAGCAGCAGATTACGCGCAGAAAAAAAGGATCT
CAAGAAGATCCTTTGATCTTTTCTACGGGGTCTGACGCTCAGTGGAACGAAAACTCACGTTAAGGGATTT
TGGTCATGAGATTATCAAAAAGGATCTTCACCTAGATCCTTTTAAATTAAAAATGAAGTTTTAAATCAAT
CTAAAGTATATATGAGTAAACTTGGTCTGACAGTTACCAATGCTTAATCAGTGAGGCACCTATCTCAGCG
ATCTGTCTATTTCGTTCATCCATAGTTGCCTGACTCCCCGTCGTGTAGATAACTACGATACGGGAGGGCT
TACCATCTGGCCCCAGTGCTGCAATGATACCGCGAGACCCACGCTCACCGGCTCCAGATTTATCAGCAAT
AAACCAGCCAGCCGGAAGGGCCGAGCGCAGAAGTGGTCCTGCAACTTTATCCGCCTCCATCCAGTCTATT
AATTGTTGCCGGGAAGCTAGAGTAAGTAGTTCGCCAGTTAATAGTTTGCGCAACGTTGTTGCCATTGCTA
CAGGCATCGTGGTGTCACGCTCGTCGTTTGGTATGGCTTCATTCAGCTCCGGTTCCCAACGATCAAGGCG
AGTTACATGATCCCCCATGTTGTGCAAAAAAGCGGTTAGCTCCTTCGGTCCTCCGATCGTTGTCAGAAGT
AAGTTGGCCGCAGTGTTATCACTCATGGTTATGGCAGCACTGCATAATTCTCTTACTGTCATGCCATCCG
TAAGATGCTTTTCTGTGACTGGTGAGTACTCAACCAAGTCATTCTGAGAATAGTGTATGCGGCGACCGAG
TTGCTCTTGCCCGGCGTCAATACGGGATAATACCGCGCCACATAGCAGAACTTTAAAAGTGCTCATCATT
GGAAAACGTTCTTCGGGGCGAAAACTCTCAAGGATCTTACCGCTGTTGAGATCCAGTTCGATGTAACCCA
CTCGTGCACCCAACTGATCTTCAGCATCTTTTACTTTCACCAGCGTTTCTGGGTGAGCAAAAACAGGAAG
GCAAAATGCCGCAAAAAAGGGAATAAGGGCGACACGGAAATGTTGAATACTCATACTCTTCCTTTTTCAA
TATTATTGAAGCATTTATCAGGGTTATTGTCTCATGAGCGGATACATATTTGAATGTATTTAGAAAAATA
AACAAATAGGGGTTCCGCGCACATTTCCCCGAAAAGTGCCACCTGACGGTACCGCTAGCGTCGACGGATC
CGAGGGCCTATTTCCCATGATTCCTTCATATTTGCATATACGATACAAGGCTGTTAGAGAGATAATTGGA
ATTAATTTGACTGTAAACACAAAGATATTAGTACAAAATACGTGACGTAGAAAGTAATAATTTCTTGGGT
AGTTTGCAGTTTTAAAATTATGTTTTAAAATGGACTATCATATGCTTACCGTAACTTGAAAGTATTTCGA
TTTCTTGGCTTTATATATCTTGTGGAAAGGACGAAACACCGACCCCACAGTGGGGCCACTAGTTTTAGAG
CTAGAAATAGCAAGTTAAAATAAGGCTAGTCCGTTATCAACTTGAAAAAGTGGCACCGAGTCGGTGCTTT
TTTTAGATCTCGAGTCTAGAGGAGGTCGCTGAGTAGTGCGCGAGCAAAATTTAAGCTACAACAAGGCAAG
GCTTGACCGACAATTGCATGAAGAATCTGCTTAGGGTTAGGCGTTTTGCGCTGCTTCGCGATGTACGGGC
CAGATATACGCGTTGACATTGATTATTGACTAGTTATTAATAGTAATCAATTACGGGGTCATTAGTTCAT
AGCCCATATATGGAGTTCCGCGTTACATAACTTACGGTAAATGGCCCGCCTGGCTGACCGCCCAACGACC
CCCGCCCATTGACGTCAATAATGACGTATGTTCCCATAGTAACGCCAATAGGGACTTTCCATTGACGTCA
ATGGGTGGAGTATTTACGGTAAACTGCCCACTTGGCAGTACATCAAGTGTATCATATGCCAAGTACGCCC
CCTATTGACGTCAATGACGGTAAATGGCCCGCCTGGCATTATGCCCAGTACATGACCTTATGGGACTTTC
CTACTTGGCAGTACATCTACGTATTAGTCATCGCTATTACCATGGTGATGCGGTTTTGGCAGTACATCAA
TGGGCGTGGATAGCGGTTTGACTCACGGGGATTTCCAAGTCTCCACCCCATTGACGTCAATGGGAGTTTG
TTTTGGCACCAAAATCAACGGGACTTTCCAAAATGTCGTAACAACTCCGCCCCATTGACGCAAATGGGCG
GTAGGCGTGTACGGTGGGAGGTCTATATAAGCAGAGCTCTCTGGCTAACTAGAGAACCCACTGCTTACTG
GCTTATCGAAATTAATACGACTCACTATAGGGAGACCCAAGCTGCCCGGGATCCACCGGTGCCACCATGG
ACTATAAGGACCACGACGGAGACTACAAGGATCATGATATTGATTACAAAGACGATGACGATAAGATGGC
CCCAAAGAAGAAGCGGAAGGTCGGTATCCACGGAGTCCCAGCAGCCGACAAGAAGTACAGCATCGGCCTG
GACATCGGCACCAACTCTGTGGGCTGGGCCGTGATCACCGACGAGTACAAGGTGCCCAGCAAGAAATTCA
AGGTGCTGGGCAACACCGACCGGCACAGCATCAAGAAGAACCTGATCGGAGCCCTGCTGTTCGACAGCGG
CGAAACAGCCGAGGCCACCCGGCTGAAGAGAACCGCCAGAAGAAGATACACCAGACGGAAGAACCGGATC
TGCTATCTGCAAGAGATCTTCAGCAACGAGATGGCCAAGGTGGACGACAGCTTCTTCCACAGACTGGAAG
AGTCCTTCCTGGTGGAAGAGGATAAGAAGCACGAGCGGCACCCCATCTTCGGCAACATCGTGGACGAGGT
GGCCTACCACGAGAAGTACCCCACCATCTACCACCTGAGAAAGAAACTGGTGGACAGCACCGACAAGGCC
GACCTGCGGCTGATCTATCTGGCCCTGGCCCACATGATCAAGTTCCGGGGCCACTTCCTGATCGAGGGCG
ACCTGAACCCCGACAACAGCGACGTGGACAAGCTGTTCATCCAGCTGGTGCAGACCTACAACCAGCTGTT
CGAGGAAAACCCCATCAACGCCAGCGGCGTGGACGCCAAGGCCATCCTGTCTGCCAGACTGAGCAAGAGC
AGACGGCTGGAAAATCTGATCGCCCAGCTGCCCGGCGAGAAGAAGAATGGCCTGTTCGGAAACCTGATTG
CCCTGAGCCTGGGCCTGACCCCCAACTTCAAGAGCAACTTCGACCTGGCCGAGGATGCCAAACTGCAGCT
GAGCAAGGACACCTACGACGACGACCTGGACAACCTGCTGGCCCAGATCGGCGACCAGTACGCCGACCTG
TTTCTGGCCGCCAAGAACCTGTCCGACGCCATCCTGCTGAGCGACATCCTGAGAGTGAACACCGAGATCA
CCAAGGCCCCCCTGAGCGCCTCTATGATCAAGAGATACGACGAGCACCACCAGGACCTGACCCTGCTGAA
AGCTCTCGTGCGGCAGCAGCTGCCTGAGAAGTACAAAGAGATTTTCTTCGACCAGAGCAAGAACGGCTAC
GCCGGCTACATTGACGGCGGAGCCAGCCAGGAAGAGTTCTACAAGTTCATCAAGCCCATCCTGGAAAAGA
TGGACGGCACCGAGGAACTGCTCGTGAAGCTGAACAGAGAGGACCTGCTGCGGAAGCAGCGGACCTTCGA
CAACGGCAGCATCCCCCACCAGATCCACCTGGGAGAGCTGCACGCCATTCTGCGGCGGCAGGAAGATTTT
TACCCATTCCTGAAGGACAACCGGGAAAAGATCGAGAAGATCCTGACCTTCCGCATCCCCTACTACGTGG
GCCCTCTGGCCAGGGGAAACAGCAGATTCGCCTGGATGACCAGAAAGAGCGAGGAAACCATCACCCCCTG
GAACTTCGAGGAAGTGGTGGACAAGGGCGCTTCCGCCCAGAGCTTCATCGAGCGGATGACCAACTTCGAT
AAGAACCTGCCCAACGAGAAGGTGCTGCCCAAGCACAGCCTGCTGTACGAGTACTTCACCGTGTATAACG
AGCTGACCAAAGTGAAATACGTGACCGAGGGAATGAGAAAGCCCGCCTTCCTGAGCGGCGAGCAGAAAAA
GGCCATCGTGGACCTGCTGTTCAAGACCAACCGGAAAGTGACCGTGAAGCAGCTGAAAGAGGACTACTTC
AAGAAAATCGAGTGCTTCGACTCCGTGGAAATCTCCGGCGTGGAAGATCGGTTCAACGCCTCCCTGGGCA
CATACCACGATCTGCTGAAAATTATCAAGGACAAGGACTTCCTGGACAATGAGGAAAACGAGGACATTCT
GGAAGATATCGTGCTGACCCTGACACTGTTTGAGGACAGAGAGATGATCGAGGAACGGCTGAAAACCTAT
GCCCACCTGTTCGACGACAAAGTGATGAAGCAGCTGAAGCGGCGGAGATACACCGGCTGGGGCAGGCTGA
GCCGGAAGCTGATCAACGGCATCCGGGACAAGCAGTCCGGCAAGACAATCCTGGATTTCCTGAAGTCCGA
CGGCTTCGCCAACAGAAACTTCATGCAGCTGATCCACGACGACAGCCTGACCTTTAAAGAGGACATCCAG
AAAGCCCAGGTGTCCGGCCAGGGCGATAGCCTGCACGAGCACATTGCCAATCTGGCCGGCAGCCCCGCCA
TTAAGAAGGGCATCCTGCAGACAGTGAAGGTGGTGGACGAGCTCGTGAAAGTGATGGGCCGGCACAAGCC
CGAGAACATCGTGATCGAAATGGCCAGAGAGAACCAGACCACCCAGAAGGGACAGAAGAACAGCCGCGAG
AGAATGAAGCGGATCGAAGAGGGCATCAAAGAGCTGGGCAGCCAGATCCTGAAAGAACACCCCGTGGAAA
ACACCCAGCTGCAGAACGAGAAGCTGTACCTGTACTACCTGCAGAATGGGCGGGATATGTACGTGGACCA
GGAACTGGACATCAACCGGCTGTCCGACTACGATGTGGACCATATCGTGCCTCAGAGCTTTCTGAAGGAC
GACTCCATCGACAACAAGGTGCTGACCAGAAGCGACAAGAACCGGGGCAAGAGCGACAACGTGCCCTCCG
AAGAGGTCGTGAAGAAGATGAAGAACTACTGGCGGCAGCTGCTGAACGCCAAGCTGATTACCCAGAGAAA
GTTCGACAATCTGACCAAGGCCGAGAGAGGCGGCCTGAGCGAACTGGATAAGGCCGGCTTCATCAAGAGA
CAGCTGGTGGAAACCCGGCAGATCACAAAGCACGTGGCACAGATCCTGGACTCCCGGATGAACACTAAGT
ACGACGAGAATGACAAGCTGATCCGGGAAGTGAAAGTGATCACCCTGAAGTCCAAGCTGGTGTCCGATTT
CCGGAAGGATTTCCAGTTTTACAAAGTGCGCGAGATCAACAACTACCACCACGCCCACGACGCCTACCTG
AACGCCGTCGTGGGAACCGCCCTGATCAAAAAGTACCCTAAGCTGGAAAGCGAGTTCGTGTACGGCGACT
ACAAGGTGTACGACGTGCGGAAGATGATCGCCAAGAGCGAGCAGGAAATCGGCAAGGCTACCGCCAAGTA
CTTCTTCTACAGCAACATCATGAACTTTTTCAAGACCGAGATTACCCTGGCCAACGGCGAGATCCGGAAG
CGGCCTCTGATCGAGACAAACGGCGAAACCGGGGAGATCGTGTGGGATAAGGGCCGGGATTTTGCCACCG
TGCGGAAAGTGCTGAGCATGCCCCAAGTGAATATCGTGAAAAAGACCGAGGTGCAGACAGGCGGCTTCAG
CAAAGAGTCTATCCTGCCCAAGAGGAACAGCGATAAGCTGATCGCCAGAAAGAAGGACTGGGACCCTAAG
AAGTACGGCGGCTTCGACAGCCCCACCGTGGCCTATTCTGTGCTGGTGGTGGCCAAAGTGGAAAAGGGCA
AGTCCAAGAAACTGAAGAGTGTGAAAGAGCTGCTGGGGATCACCATCATGGAAAGAAGCAGCTTCGAGAA
GAATCCCATCGACTTTCTGGAAGCCAAGGGCTACAAAGAAGTGAAAAAGGACCTGATCATCAAGCTGCCT
AAGTACTCCCTGTTCGAGCTGGAAAACGGCCGGAAGAGAATGCTGGCCTCTGCCGGCGAACTGCAGAAGG
GAAACGAACTGGCCCTGCCCTCCAAATATGTGAACTTCCTGTACCTGGCCAGCCACTATGAGAAGCTGAA
GGGCTCCCCCGAGGATAATGAGCAGAAACAGCTGTTTGTGGAACAGCACAAGCACTACCTGGACGAGATC
ATCGAGCAGATCAGCGAGTTCTCCAAGAGAGTGATCCTGGCCGACGCTAATCTGGACAAAGTGCTGTCCG
CCTACAACAAGCACCGGGATAAGCCCATCAGAGAGCAGGCCGAGAATATCATCCACCTGTTTACCCTGAC
CAATCTGGGAGCCCCTGCCGCCTTCAAGTACTTTGACACCACCATCGACCGGAAGAGGTACACCAGCACC
AAAGAGGTGCTGGACGCCACCCTGATCCACCAGAGCATCACCGGCCTGTACGAGACACGGATCGACCTGT
CTCAGCTGGGAGGCGACAAAAGGCCGGCGGCCACGAAAAAGGCCGGCCAGGCAAAAAAGAAAAAGGAATT
CGGAAGCGGCGCAACAAACTTCTCACTACTCAAACAAGCAGGTGACGTGGAGGAGAATCCCGGGCCTCTT
AAGATGACCGAGTACAAGCCCACGGTGCGCCTCGCCACCCGCGACGACGTCCCCAGGGCCGTACGCACCC
TCGCCGCCGCGTTCGCCGACTACCCCGCCACGCGCCACACCGTCGATCCGGACCGCCACATCGAGCGGGT
CACCGAGCTGCAAGAACTCTTCCTCACGCGCGTCGGGCTCGACATCGGCAAGGTGTGGGTCGCGGACGAC
GGCGCCGCGGTGGCGGTCTGGACCACGCCGGAGAGCGTCGAAGCGGGGGCGGTGTTCGCCGAGATCGGCC
CGCGCATGGCCGAGTTGAGCGGTTCCCGGCTGGCCGCGCAGCAACAGATGGAAGGCCTCCTGGCGCCGCA
CCGGCCCAAGGAGCCCGCGTGGTTCCTGGCCACCGTCGGCGTCTCGCCCGACCACCAGGGCAAGGGTCTG
GGCAGCGCCGTCGTGCTCCCCGGAGTGGAGGCGGCCGAGCGCGCCGGGGTGCCCGCCTTCCTGGAGACCT
CCGCGCCCCGCAACCTCCCCTTCTACGAGCGGCTCGGCTTCACCGTCACCGCCGACGTCGAGGTGCCCGA
AGGACCGCGCACCTGGTGCATGACCCGCAAGCCCGGTGCCTGAATCGATGCGGGACTCTGGGGTTCGAAA
TGACCGACCAAGCGACGCCCAACCTGCCATCACGAGATTTCGATTCCACCGCCGCCTTCTATGAAAGGTT
GGGCTTCGGAATCGTTTTCCGGGACGCCGGCTGGATGATCCTCCAGCGCGGGGATCTCATGCTGGAGTTC
TTCGCCCACCCTAGGGGGAGGCTAACTGAAACACGGAAGGAGACAATACCGGAAGGAACCCGCGCTATGA
CGGCAATAAAAAGACAGAATAAAACGCACGGTGTTGGGTCGTTTGTTCATAAACGCGGGGTTCGGTCCCA
GGGCTGGCACTCTGTCGATACCCCACCGAGACCCCATTGGGGCCAATACGCCCGCGTTTCTTCCTTTTCC
CCACCCCACCCCCCAAGTTCGGGTGAAGGCCCAGGGCTCGCAGCCAACGTCGGGGCGGCAGGCCCTGCCA
TAGCCTC
